>Addgene plasmid #35332 | pBbE1c-RFP | depositor full sequence | sequence record 42999 | pBbE1c-RFP sequence 4051 bps
GACGTCGACACCATCGAATGGTGCAAAACCTTTCGCGGTATGGCATGATAGCGCCCGGAAGAGAGTCAAT
TCAGGGTGGTGAATGTGAAACCAGTAACGTTATACGATGTCGCAGAGTATGCCGGTGTCTCTTATCAGAC
CGTTTCCCGCGTGGTGAACCAGGCCAGCCACGTTTCTGCGAAAACGCGGGAAAAAGTGGAAGCGGCGATG
GCGGAGCTGAATTACATTCCCAACCGCGTGGCACAACAACTGGCGGGCAAACAGTCGTTGCTGATTGGCG
TTGCCACCTCCAGTCTGGCCCTGCACGCGCCGTCGCAAATTGTCGCGGCGATTAAATCTCGCGCCGATCA
ACTGGGTGCCAGCGTGGTGGTGTCGATGGTAGAACGAAGCGGCGTCGAAGCCTGTAAAGCGGCGGTGCAC
AATCTTCTCGCGCAACGCGTCAGTGGGCTGATCATTAACTATCCGCTGGATGACCAGGATGCCATTGCTG
TGGAAGCTGCCTGCACTAATGTTCCGGCGTTATTTCTTGATGTCTCTGACCAGACACCCATCAACAGTAT
TATTTTCTCCCATGAAGACGGTACGCGACTGGGCGTGGAGCATCTGGTCGCATTGGGTCACCAGCAAATC
GCGCTGTTAGCGGGCCCATTAAGTTCTGTCTCGGCGCGTCTGCGTCTGGCTGGCTGGCATAAATATCTCA
CTCGCAATCAAATTCAGCCGATAGCGGAACGGGAAGGCGACTGGAGTGCCATGTCCGGTTTTCAACAAAC
CATGCAAATGCTGAATGAGGGCATCGTTCCCACTGCGATGCTGGTTGCCAACGATCAGATGGCGCTGGGC
GCAATGCGCGCCATTACCGAGTCCGGGCTGCGCGTTGGTGCGGATATCTCGGTAGTGGGATACGACGATA
CCGAAGACAGCTCATGTTATATCCCGCCGTTAACCACCATCAAACAGGATTTTCGCCTGCTGGGGCAAAC
CAGCGTGGACCGCTTGCTGCAACTCTCTCAGGGCCAGGCGGTGAAGGGCAATCAGCTGTTGCCCGTCTCA
CTGGTGAAAAGAAAAACCACCCTGGCGCCCAATACGCAAACCGCCTCTCCCCGCGCGTTGGCCGATTCAT
TAATGCAGCTGGCACGACAGGTTTCCCGACTGGAAAGCGGGCAGTGAGCGCAACGCAATTAATGTAAGTT
AGCGCGAATTGATCTGGTTTGACAGCTTATCATCGACTGCACGGTGCACCAATGCTTCTGGCGTCAGGCA
GCCATCGGAAGCTGTGGTATGGCTGTGCAGGTCGTAAATCACTGCATAATTCGTGTCGCTCAAGGCGCAC
TCCCGTTCTGGATAATGTTTTTTGCGCCGACATCATAACGGTTCTGGCAAATATTCTGAAATGAGCTGTT
GACAATTAATCATCCGGCTCGTATAATGTGTGGAATTGTGAGCGGATAACAATTTCAGAATTCAAAAGAT
CTTTTAAGAAGGAGATATACATATGGCGAGTAGCGAAGACGTTATCAAAGAGTTCATGCGTTTCAAAGTT
CGTATGGAAGGTTCCGTTAACGGTCACGAGTTCGAAATCGAAGGTGAAGGTGAAGGTCGTCCGTACGAAG
GTACCCAGACCGCTAAACTGAAAGTTACCAAAGGTGGTCCGCTGCCGTTCGCTTGGGACATCCTGTCCCC
GCAGTTCCAGTACGGTTCCAAAGCTTACGTTAAACACCCGGCTGACATCCCGGACTACCTGAAACTGTCC
TTCCCGGAAGGTTTCAAATGGGAACGTGTTATGAACTTCGAAGACGGTGGTGTTGTTACCGTTACCCAGG
ACTCCTCCCTGCAAGACGGTGAGTTCATCTACAAAGTTAAACTGCGTGGTACCAACTTCCCGTCCGACGG
TCCGGTTATGCAGAAAAAAACCATGGGTTGGGAAGCTTCCACCGAACGTATGTACCCGGAAGACGGTGCT
CTGAAAGGTGAAATCAAAATGCGTCTGAAACTGAAAGACGGTGGTCACTACGACGCTGAAGTTAAAACCA
CCTACATGGCTAAAAAACCGGTTCAGCTGCCGGGTGCTTACAAAACCGACATCAAACTGGACATCACCTC
CCACAACGAAGACTACACCATCGTTGAACAGTACGAACGTGCTGAAGGTCGTCACTCCACCGGTGCTTAA
GGATCCAAACTCGAGTAAGGATCTCCAGGCATCAAATAAAACGAAAGGCTCAGTCGAAAGACTGGGCCTT
TCGTTTTATCTGTTGTTTGTCGGTGAACGCTCTCTACTAGAGTCACACTGGCTCACCTTCGGGTGGGCCT
TTCTGCGTTTATACCTAGGGCGTTCGGCTGCGGCGAGCGGTATCAGCTCACTCAAAGGCGGTAATACGGT
TATCCACAGAATCAGGGGATAACGCAGGAAAGAACATGTGAGCAAAAGGCCAGCAAAAGGCCAGGAACCG
TAAAAAGGCCGCGTTGCTGGCGTTTTTCCATAGGCTCCGCCCCCCTGACGAGCATCACAAAAATCGACGC
TCAAGTCAGAGGTGGCGAAACCCGACAGGACTATAAAGATACCAGGCGTTTCCCCCTGGAAGCTCCCTCG
TGCGCTCTCCTGTTCCGACCCTGCCGCTTACCGGATACCTGTCCGCCTTTCTCCCTTCGGGAAGCGTGGC
GCTTTCTCATAGCTCACGCTGTAGGTATCTCAGTTCGGTGTAGGTCGTTCGCTCCAAGCTGGGCTGTGTG
CACGAACCCCCCGTTCAGCCCGACCGCTGCGCCTTATCCGGTAACTATCGTCTTGAGTCCAACCCGGTAA
GACACGACTTATCGCCACTGGCAGCAGCCACTGGTAACAGGATTAGCAGAGCGAGGTATGTAGGCGGTGC
TACAGAGTTCTTGAAGTGGTGGCCTAACTACGGCTACACTAGAAGGACAGTATTTGGTATCTGCGCTCTG
CTGAAGCCAGTTACCTTCGGAAAAAGAGTTGGTAGCTCTTGATCCGGCAAACAAACCACCGCTGGTAGCG
GTGGTTTTTTTGTTTGCAAGCAGCAGATTACGCGCAGAAAAAAAGGATCTCAAGAAGATCCTTTGATCTT
TTCTACGGGGTCTGACGCTCAGTGGAACGAAAACTCACGTTAAGGGATTTTGGTCATGACTAGTGCTTGG
ATTCTCACCAATAAAAAACGCCCGGCGGCAACCGAGCGTTCTGAACAAATCCAGATGGAGTTCTGAGGTC
ATTACTGGATCTATCAACAGGAGTCCAAGCGAGCTCGATATCAAATTACGCCCCGCCCTGCCACTCATCG
CAGTACTGTTGTAATTCATTAAGCATTCTGCCGACATGGAAGCCATCACAAACGGCATGATGAACCTGAA
TCGCCAGCGGCATCAGCACCTTGTCGCCTTGCGTATAATATTTGCCCATGGTGAAAACGGGGGCGAAGAA
GTTGTCCATATTGGCCACGTTTAAATCAAAACTGGTGAAACTCACCCAGGGATTGGCTGAGACGAAAAAC
ATATTCTCAATAAACCCTTTAGGGAAATAGGCCAGGTTTTCACCGTAACACGCCACATCTTGCGAATATA
TGTGTAGAAACTGCCGGAAATCGTCGTGGTATTCACTCCAGAGCGATGAAAACGTTTCAGTTTGCTCATG
GAAAACGGTGTAACAAGGGTGAACACTATCCCATATCACCAGCTCACCGTCTTTCATTGCCATACGAAAT
TCCGGATGAGCATTCATCAGGCGGGCAAGAATGTGAATAAAGGCCGGATAAAACTTGTGCTTATTTTTCT
TTACGGTCTTTAAAAAGGCCGTAATATCCAGCTGAACGGTCTGGTTATAGGTACATTGAGCAACTGACTG
AAATGCCTCAAAATGTTCTTTACGATGCCATTGGGATATATCAACGGTGGTATATCCAGTGATTTTTTTC
TCCATTTTAGCTTCCTTAGCTCCTGAAAATCTCGATAACTCAAAAAATACGCCCGGTAGTGATCTTATTT
CATTATGGTGAAAGTTGGAACCTCTTACGTGCCGATCAACGTCTCATTTTCGCCAGATATC
Features (pLannotate 1.2.2; 13 found; start..end, strand, type, name):
      7..84      +  promoter       lacIq promoter: lacI (mutant); In the lacIq allele, a single base change in the promoter boosts expression of the lacI gene about 10-fold.
     85..1167    +  CDS            lacI: lac repressor; lacI; The lac repressor binds to the lac operator to inhibit transcription in E. coli. This inhibition can be relieved by adding lactose or isopropyl-β-D-thiogalactopyranoside (IPTG).
   1209..1226    +  promoter       tet promoter (fragment): E. coli promoter for tetracycline efflux protein gene
   1222..1323    -  CDS            yciV (fragment): RNAAM_ECOLI - Also known as trpH From Escherichia coli (strain K12).
   1399..1428    +  promoter       trc promoter: strong E. coli promoter; hybrid between the trp and lac UV5 promoters
   1436..1452    +  protein_bind   lac operator: The lac repressor binds to the lac operator to inhibit transcription in E. coli. This inhibition can be relieved by adding lactose or isopropyl-β-D-thiogalactopyranoside (IPTG). lac repressor encoded by lacI
   1493..2170    +  CDS            mRFP1: monomeric derivative of DsRed (Campbell et al., 2002)
   2203..2274    +  terminator     rrnB T1 terminator: transcription terminator T1 from the E. coli rrnB gene
   2290..2317    +  terminator     T7Te terminator: phage T7 early transcription terminator
   2475..3063    -  rep_origin     ori: high-copy-number ColE1/pMB1/pBR322/pUC origin of replication
   3151..3245    -  terminator     lambda t0 terminator: transcription terminator from phage lambda
   3269..3925    -  CDS            cat: CAT_ECOLX - Experimental evidence at protein level: Swiss-Prot protein existence level 1. This enzyme is an effector of chloramphenicol resistance in bacteria. From Escherichia coli. This protein is used as a marker in many commonly used cloning vectors, such as pACYC184.
   3926..4028    -  promoter       cat promoter: promoter of the E. coli cat gene encoding chloramphenicol acetyltransferase
