[The description below was written by a language model from this plasmid's Addgene catalogue record and pLannotate feature annotations shown in this document.]
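Description:
pBbE1c-RFP is a bacterial expression plasmid from the BglBrick (pBb) family of modular synthetic-biology vectors, built for controlled gene expression in E. coli. The full sequence is 4,051 nt, consistent with the recorded 3,373 bp backbone plus a 678 bp insert. It replicates from a ColE1-type origin recorded as high copy. Selection is with chloramphenicol, conferred by a cat (chloramphenicol acetyltransferase) gene driven by its own promoter and followed by a lambda t0 terminator. The origin and resistance cassette lie on the opposite strand from the expression module.

The payload is mRFP1, a monomeric red fluorescent derivative of DsRed, listed as a synthetic insert. It is placed downstream of the trc promoter, a strong trp/lac UV5 hybrid, with an adjacent lac operator. The plasmid also carries lacI under the lacIq promoter, a mutant promoter that raises repressor levels. The repressor is therefore supplied from the same plasmid. It binds the operator to hold transcription off until it is relieved by IPTG or lactose. Transcription of the reporter ends at tandem rrnB T1 and T7Te terminators, which insulate the cassette from the rest of the plasmid. The automated annotation also flags a short tet promoter fragment and a yciV fragment between lacI and the trc promoter. These appear to be incidental matches within the spacer region rather than functional parts.

With RFP as an easily measured output, the plasmid characterises one particular combination of origin, promoter and marker within the vector set. The fluorescent gene was inserted by restriction cloning and occupies the position where a gene of interest would be placed.
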