Addgene plasmid #35332: pBbE1c-RFP
Depositing lab: Jay Keasling. Depositing organization: University of California, Berkeley. Publication: BglBrick vectors and datasheets: A synthetic biology platform for gene expression. Lee TS, Krupa RA, Zhang F, Hajimorad M, Holtz WJ, Prasad N, Lee SK, Keasling JD. J Biol Eng. 2011 Sep 20;5:12. 10.1186/1754-1611-5-12 PubMed 21933410.
Backbone
  Vector backbone: pBb
  Backbone size w/o insert (bp): 3373
  Vector type: Bacterial Expression, Synthetic Biology
Growth in bacteria
  Bacterial resistance: Chloramphenicol, 25 μg/mL
  Growth temperature: 37°C
  Growth strain: DH5alpha
  Copy number: High Copy
Gene/Insert
  Gene/Insert name: RFP (alt name: JBEI Part ID: JPUB_000098)
  Species: Synthetic
  Insert size (bp): 678
  Promoter: Trc
  Cloning method: Restriction Enzyme
  Sequencing primers: 5′ jkRFP-R (gctttggaaccgtactggaa); 3′ jkRFP-F (tggtcactacgacgctgaag)
Terms and licenses: Academic/Nonprofit Terms; Industry Terms: Not Available to Industry
Depositor comments: JBEI Part ID: JPUB_000098; Origin: colE1
How to cite: pBbE1c-RFP was a gift from Jay Keasling (Addgene plasmid # 35332 ; http://n2t.net/addgene:35332 ; RRID:Addgene_35332)
