>Addgene plasmid #35332 | pBbE1c-RFP | addgene partial sequence | sequence record 43667 | jkRFP-F 5'-tggtcactacgacgctgaag-3'
CTGCCGGGTGCTTACAAAACCGACATCAAACTGGACATCACCTCCCACAACGAAGACTACACCATCGTTG
AACAGTACGAACGTGCTGAAGGTCGTCACTCCACCGGTGCTTAAGGATCCAAACTCGAGTAAGGATCTCC
AGGCATCAAATAAAACGAAAGGCTCAGTCGAAAGACTGGGCCTTTCGTTTTATCTGTTGTTTGTCGGTGA
ACGCTCTCTACTAGAGTCACACTGGCTCACCTTCGGGTGGGCCTTTCTGCGTTTATACCTAGGGCGTTCG
GCTGCGGCGAGCGGTATCAGCTCACTCAAAGGCGGTAATACGGTTATCCACAGAATCAGGGGATAACGCA
GGAAAGAACATGTGAGCAAAAGGCCAGCAAAAGGCCAGGAACCGTAAAAAGGCCGCGTTGCTGGCGTTTT
TCCATAGGCTCCGCCCCCCTGACGAGCATCACAAAAATCGACGCTCAAGTCAGAGGTGGCGAAACCCGAC
AGGACTATAAAGATACCAGGCGTTTCCCCCTGGAAGCTCCCTCGTGCGCTCTCCTGTTCCGACCCTGCCG
CTTACCGGATACCTGTCCGCCTTTCTCCCTTCGGGAAGCGTGGCGCTTTCTCATAGCTCACGCTGTAGGT
ATCTCAGTTCGGTGTAGGTCGTTCGCTCCAAGCTGGGCTGTGTGCACGAACCCCCCGTTCAGCCCGACCG
CTGCGCCTTATCCGGTAACTATCGTCTTGAGTCCAACCCGGTAAGACACGACTTATCGCCACTGGCAGCA
GCCACTGGTAACAGGATTAGCAGAGCGAGGTATGTAGGCGGTGCTACAGAGTTCTTGAAGTGGTGGCCTA
A
