>Addgene plasmid #35332 | pBbE1c-RFP | addgene partial sequence | sequence record 43668 | jkRFP-R 5'-gctttggaaccgtactggaa-3'
CAGCGGACCACCTTTGGTAACTTTCAGTTTAGCGGTCTGGGTACCTTCGTACGGACGACCTTCACCTTCA
CCTTCGATTTCGAACTCGTGACCGTTAACGGAACCTTCCATACGAACTTTGAAACGCATGAACTCTTTGA
TAACGTCTTCGCTACTCGCCATATGTATATCTCCTTCTTAAAAGATCTTTTGAATTCTGAAATTGTTATC
CGCTCACAATTCCACACATTATACGAGCCGGATGATTAATTGTCAACAGCTCATTTCAGAATATTTGCCA
GAACCGTTATGATGTCGGCGCAAAAAACATTATCCAGAACGGGAGTGCGCCTTGAGCGACACGAATTATG
CAGTGATTTACGACCTGCACAGCCATACCACAGCTTCCGATGGCTGCCTGACGCCAGAAGCATTGGTGCA
CCGTGCAGTCGATGATAAGCTGTCAAACCAGATCAATTCGCGCTAACTTACATTAATTGCGTTGCGCTCA
CTGCCCGCTTTCCAGTCGGGAAACCTGTCGTGCCAGCTGCATTAATGAATCGGCCAACGCGCGGGGAGAG
GCGGTTTGCGTATTGGGCGCCAGGGTGGTTTTTCTTTTCACCAGTGAGACGGGCAACAGCTGATTGCCCT
TCACCGCCTGGCCCTGAGAGAGTTGCAGCAAGCGGTCCACGCTGGTTTGCCCCAGCAGGCGAAAATCCTG
TTTGATGGTGGTTAACGGCGGGATATAACATGAGCTGTCTTCGGTATCGTCGTATCCCACTACCGAGATA
TCCGCACCAACGCGCAGCCCGGACTCGGTAATGGCGCGCATTGCGCCCAGCGCCATCTGATCGTTGGCAA
CCAGCATCGCAGTGGGAACG
